>Addgene plasmid #126887 | pICSL4723_ WRKY28_1 | addgene full sequence | sequence record 249685 | Addgene NGS Result
CACGAAGTGATCCGTTTAAACTATCAGTGTTTGACAGGATATATTGGCGGGTAAACCTAAGAGAAAAGAG
CGTTTATTAGAATAATCGGATATTTAAAAGGGCGTGAAAAGGTTTATCCGTTCGTCCATTTGTATGTGCA
TGCCAACCACAGGGTTCCCCTCGGGAGTCAGCCGTGCGGCTGCATGAAATCCTGGCCGGTTTGTCTGATG
CCAAGCTGGCGGCCTGGCCGGCCAGCTTGGCCGCTGAAGAAACCGAGCGCCGCCGTCTAAAAAGGTGATG
TGTATTTGAGTAAAACAGCTTGCGTCATGCGGTCGCTGCGTATATGATGCGATGAGTAAATAAACAAATA
CGCAAGGGGAACGCATGAAGGTTATCGCTGTACTTAACCAGAAAGGCGGGTCAGGCAAGACGACCATCGC
AACCCATCTAGCCCGCGCCCTGCAACTCGCCGGGGCCGATGTTCTGTTAGTCGATTCCGATCCCCAGGGC
AGTGCCCGCGATTGGGCGGCCGTGCGGGAAGATCAACCGCTAACCGTTGTCGGCATCGACCGCCCGACGA
TTGACCGCGACGTGAAGGCCATCGGCCGGCGCGACTTCGTAGTGATCGACGGAGCGCCCCAGGCGGCGGA
CTTGGCTGTGTCCGCGATCAAGGCAGCCGACTTCGTGCTGATTCCGGTGCAGCCAAGCCCTTACGACATA
TGGGCCACCGCCGACCTGGTGGAGCTGGTTAAGCAGCGCATTGAGGTCACGGATGGAAGGCTACAAGCGG
CCTTTGTCGTGTCGCGGGCGATCAAAGGCACGCGCATCGGCGGTGAGGTTGCCGAGGCGCTGGCCGGGTA
CGAGCTGCCCATTCTTGAGTCCCGTATCACGCAGCGCGTGAGCTACCCAGGCACTGCCGCCGCCGGCACA
ACCGTTCTTGAATCAGAACCCGAGGGCGACGCTGCCCGCGAGGTCCAGGCGCTGGCCGCTGAAATTAAAT
CAAAACTCATTTGAGTTAATGAGGTAAAGAGAAAATGAGCAAAAGCACAAACACGCTAAGTGCCGGCCGT
CCGAGCGCACGCAGCAGCAAGGCTGCAACGTTGGCCAGCCTGGCAGACACGCCAGCCATGAAGCGGGTCA
ACTTTCAGTTGCCGGCGGAGGATCACACCAAGCTGAAGATGTACGCGGTACGCCAAGGCAAGACCATTAC
CGAGCTGCTATCTGAATACATCGCGCAGCTACCAGAGTAAATGAGCAAATGAATAAATGAGTAGATGAAT
TTTAGCGGCTAAAGGAGGCGGCATGGAAAATCAAGAACAACCAGGCACCGACGCCGTGGAATGCCCCATG
TGTGGAGGAACGGGCGGTTGGCCAGGCGTAAGCGGCTGGGTTGTCTGCCGGCCCTGCAATGGCACTGGAA
CCCCCAAGCCCGAGGAATCGGCGTGAGCGGTCGCAAACCATCCGGCCCGGTACAAATCGGCGCGGCGCTG
GGTGATGACCTGGTGGAGAAGTTGAAGGCCGCGCAGGCCGCCCAGCGGCAACGCATCGAGGCAGAAGCAC
GCCCCGGTGAATCGTGGCAAGCGGCCGCTGATCGAATCCGCAAAGAATCCCGGCAACCGCCGGCAGCCGG
TGCGTCGTCGATTAGGAAGCCGCCCAAGGGCGACGAGCAACCAGATTTTTTCGTTCCGATGCTCTATGAC
GTGGGCACCCGCGATAGTCGCAGCATCATGGACGTGGCCGTTTTCCGTCTGTCGAAGCGTGACCGACGAG
CTGGCGAGGTGATCCGCTACGAGCTTCCAGACGGGCACGTAGAGGTTTCCGCAGGGCCGGCCGGCATGGC
CAGTGTGTGGGATTACGACCTGGTACTGATGGCGGTTTCCCATCTAACCGAATCCATGAACCGATACCGG
GAAGGGAAGGGAGACAAGCCCGGCCGCGTGTTCCGTCCACACGTTGCGGACGTACTCAAGTTCTGCCGGC
GAGCCGATGGCGGAAAGCAGAAAGACGACCTGGTAGAAACCTGCATTCGGTTAAACACCACGCACGTTGC
CATGCAGCGTACGAAGAAGGCCAAGAACGGCCGCCTGGTGACGGTATCCGAGGGTGAAGCCTTGATTAGC
CGCTACAAGATCGTAAAGAGCGAAACCGGGCGGCCGGAGTACATCGAGATCGAGCTAGCTGATTGGATGT
ACCGCGAGATTACAGAAGGCAAGAACCCGGACGTGCTGACGGTTCACCCCGATTACTTTTTGATCGATCC
CGGCATCGGCCGTTTTCTCTACCGCCTGGCACGCCGCGCCGCAGGCAAGGCAGAAGCCAGATGGTTGTTC
AAGACGATCTACGAACGCAGTGGCAGCGCCGGAGAGTTCAAGAAGTTCTGTTTCACCGTGCGCAAGCTGA
TCGGGTCAAATGACCTGCCGGAGTACGATTTGAAGGAGGAGGCGGGGCAGGCTGGCCCGATCCTAGTCAT
GCGCTACCGCAACCTGATCGAGGGCGAAGCATCCGCCGGTTCCTAATGTACGGAGCAGATGCTAGGGCAA
ATTGCCCTAGCAGGGGAAAAAGGTCGAAAAAGCTTCTTTCCTGTGGATAGCACGTACATTGGGAACCCAA
AGCCGTACATTGGGAACCGGAACCCGTACATTGGGAACCCAAAGCCGTACATTGGGAACCGGTCACACAT
GTAAGTGACTGATATAAAAGAGAAAAAAGGCGATTTTTCCGCCTAAAACTCTTTAAAACTTATTAAAACT
CTTAAAACCCGCCTGGCCTGTGCATAACTGTCTGGCCAGCGCACAGCCGAACAGCTGCAAAAAGCGCCCA
CATCAAGGCTCCGAGTGCGCGGAACCCCTATTTGTTTATTTTTCTAAATACATTCAAATATGTATCCGCT
CATGAGACAATAACCCTGATAAATGCTTCAATAATATTGAAAAAGGAAGAGTATGGCTAAAATGAGAATA
TCACCGGAATTGAAAAAACTGATCGAAAAATACCGCTGCGTAAAAGATACGGAAGGAATGTCTCCTGCTA
AGGTATATAAGCTGGTGGGAGAAAATGAAAACCTATATTTAAAAATGACGGACAGCCGGTATAAAGGGAC
CACCTATGATGTGGAACGGGAAAAGGACATGATGCTATGGCTGGAAGGAAAGCTGCCTGTTCCAAAGGTC
CTGCACTTTGAACGGCATGATGGCTGGAGCAATCTGCTCATGAGTGAGGCCGATGGCGTCCTTTGCTCGG
AAGAGTATGAAGATGAACAAAGCCCTGAAAAGATTATCGAGCTGTATGCGGAGTGCATCAGGCTCTTTCA
CTCCATCGACATATCGGATTGTCCCTATACGAATAGCTTAGACAGCCGCTTAGCCGAATTGGATTACTTA
CTGAATAACGATCTGGCCGATGTGGATTGCGAAAACTGGGAAGAGGACACTCCATTTAAAGATCCGCGCG
AGCTGTATGATTTTTTAAAGACGGAAAAGCCCGAAGAGGAACTTGTCTTTTCCCACGGCGACCTGGGAGA
CAGCAACATCTTTGTGAAAGATGGCAAAGTAAGTGGCTTTATTGATCTTGGGAGAAGCGGCAGGGCGGAC
AAGTGGTATGACATTGCCTTCTGCGTCCGGTCGCTCAGGGAGGATATCGGGGAAGAACAGTATGTCGAGC
TATTTTTTGACTTACTGGGGATCAAGCCTGATTGGGAGAAAATAAAATATTATATTTTACTGGATGAATT
GTTTTAGCTGTCAGACCAAGTTTACTCATATATACTTTAGATTGATTTAAAACTTCATTTTTAATTTAAA
AGGATCTAGGTGAAGATCCTTTTTGATAATCTCATGACCAAAATCCCTTAACGTGAGTTTTCGTTCCACT
GAGCGTCAGACCCCGTAGAAAAGATCAAAGGATCTTCTTGAGATCCTTTTTTTCTGCGCGTAATCTGCTG
CTTGCAAACAAAAAAACCACCGCTACCAGCGGTGGTTTGTTTGCCGGATCAAGAGCTACCAACTCTTTTT
CCGAAGGTAACTGGCTTCAGCAGAGCGCAGATACCAAATACTGTTCTTCTAGTGTAGCCGTAGTTAGGCC
ACCACTTCAAGAACTCTGTAGCACCGCCTACATACCTCGCTCTGCTAATCCTGTTACCAGTGGCTGCTGC
CAGTGGCGATAAGTCGTGTCTTACCGGGTTGGACTCAAGACGATAGTTACCGGATAAGGCGCAGCGGTCG
GGCTGAACGGGGGGTTCGTGCACACAGCCCAGCTTGGAGCGAACGACCTACACCGAACTGAGATACCTAC
AGCGTGAGCTATGAGAAAGCGCCACGCTTCCCGAAGGGAGAAAGGCGGACAGGTATCCGGTAAGCGGCAG
GGTCGGAACAGGAGAGCGCACGAGGGAGCTTCCAGGGGGAAACGCCTGGTATCTTTATAGTCCTGTCGGG
TTTCGCCACCTCTGACTTGAGCGTCGATTTTTGTGATGCTCGTCAGGGGGGCGGAGCCTATGGAAAAACG
CCAGCAACGCGGCCTTTTTACGGTTCCTGCTCGGATCTGTTGGACCGGACAGTAGTCATGGTTGATGGGC
TGCCTGTATCGAGTGGTGATTTTGTGCCGAGCTGCCGGTCGGGGAGCTGTTGGCTGGCTGGTGGCAGGAT
ATATTGTGGTGTAAACAAATTGACGCTTAGACAACTTAATAACACATTGCGGACGTTTTTAATGTACTGG
GGTTGAACACTCTGTGCCGAATTCGGATCCAGCGTCGATCTAGTAACATAGATGACACCGCGCGCGATAA
TTTATCCTAGTTTGCGCGCTATATTTTGTTTTCTATCGCGTATTAAATGTATAATTGCGGGACTCTAATC
ATAAAAACCCATCTCATAAATAACGTCATGCATTACATGTTAATTATTACATGCTTAACGTAATTCAACA
GAAATTATATGATAATCATCGCAAGACCGGCAACAGGATTCAATCTTAAGAAACTTTATTGCCAAATGTT
TGAACGATCTGCTTGACAAGCTCAGAAGAACTCGTCAAGAAGGCGATAGAAGGCGATGCGCTGCGAATCG
GGAGCGGCGATACCGTAAAGCACGAGGAAGCGGTCAGCCCATTCGCCGCCAAGCTCTTCAGCAATATCAC
GGGTAGCCAACGCTATGTCCTGATAGCGGTCCGCCACACCCAGCCGGCCACAGTCGATGAATCCAGAAAA
GCGGCCATTTTCCACCATGATATTCGGCAAGCAGGCATCGCCGTGGGTCACGACGAGATCCTCGCCGTCG
GGCATCCGCGCCTTGAGCCTGGCGAACAGTTCTGTTAATCAGAAAAACTCGGATTAATCGACAAATTCGA
TCGCACAAACTAGAAACTAACACCAGATCTAGATAGAAATCACAAGTCGAAGAGTAATTATTCGACAAAA
CTCAAATTATTTGAACAAATCGGATGATATCTATGAAACCCTAATCGAGAATTAAGATGATATCTAACGA
TCAAACCCAGAAAATCGTCTTAGATCTAAGATTAACAGAATCTAAACCAAAGAACATATACGAAATTGGG
ATCGAACGAAAACAAAATCGAAGATTTTGAGAGAATAAGGAACACAGAAACTTACCTGCAGGCGCGAGCC
CCTGATGCTCTTCGTCCAGATCATCCTGATCGACAAGACCGGCTTCCATCCGAGTACGTGCTCGCTCGAT
GCGATGTTTCGCTTGGTGGTCGAATGGGCAGGTAGCCGGATCAAGCGTATGCAGCCGCCGCATTGCATCA
GCCATGATGGATACTTTCTCGGCAGGAGCAAGGTGAGATGACAGGAGATCCTGCCCCGGCACTTCGCCCA
ATAGCAGCCAGTCCCTTCCCGCTTCAGTGACAACGTCGAGCACAGCTGCGCAAGGAACGCCCGTCGTGGC
CAGCCACGATAGCCGCGCTGCCTCGTCTTGGAGTTCATTCAGGGCACCGGACAGGTCGGTCTTGACAAAA
AGAACCGGGCGCCCCTGCGCTGACAGCCGGAACACGGCGGCATCAGAGCAGCCGATTGTCTGTTGTGCCC
AGTCATAGCCGAATAGCCTCTCCACCCAAGCGGCCGGAGAACCTGCGTGCAATCCATCTTGTTCAATCAT
TGGCTTCTACCTACAAAAAAGCTCCGCACGAGGCTGCATTTGTCACAAATCATGAAAAGAAAAACTACCG
ATGAACAATGCTGAGGGATTCAAATTCTACCCACAAAAAGAAGAAAGAAAGATCTAGCACATCTAAGCCT
GACGAAGCAGCAGAAATATATAAAAATATAAACCATAGTGCCCTTTTCCCCTCTTCCTGATCTTGTTTAG
CATGGCGGAAATTTTAAACCCCCCATCATCTCCCCCAACAACGGCGGATCGCAGATCTACATCCGAGAGC
CCCATTCCCCGCGAGATCCGGGCCGGATCCACGCCGGCGAGAGCCCCAGCCGCGAGATCCCGCCCCTCCC
GCGCACCGATCTGGGCGCGCACGAAGCCGCCTCTCGCCCACCCAAACTACCAAGGCCAAAGATCGTGTCC
GAGACGGAAAAAAAAAACGGAGAAAGAAAGAGGAGAGGGGCGGGGTGGTTACCGGCGCGGCGGCGGCGGA
GGGGGAGGGGGGAGGAGCTCGTCGTCCGGCAGCGAGGGGGGAGGAGGTGGAGGTGGTGGTGGTGGTGGTG
GTAGGGTTGGGGGGATGGGAGGAGAGGGGGGGGTATGTATATAGTGGCGATGGGGGGCGTTTCTTTGGAA
GCGGAGGGAGGGCCGGCCTCGTCGCTGGCTCGCGATCCTCCTCGCGTTTCCGGCCCCCACGACCCGGACC
CACCTGCTGTTTTTTCTTTTTCTTTTTTTTCTTTCTTTTTTTTTTTTTGGCTGCGAGACGTGCGGTGCGT
GCGGACAACTCACGGTGATAGTGGGGGGGTGTGGAGACTATTGTCCAGTTGGCTGGACTGGGGTGGGTTG
GGTTGGGTTGGGTTGGGCTGGGCTTGCTATGGATCGTGGATAGCACTTTGGGCTTTAGGAACTTTAGGGG
TTGTTTTTGTAAATGTTTTGAGTCTAAGTTTATCTTTTATTTTTACTAGAAAAAATACCCATGCGCTGCA
ACGGGGGAAAGCTATTTTAATCTTATTATTGTTCATTGTGAGAATTCGCCTGAATATATATTTTTCTCAA
AAATTATGTCAAATTAGCATATGGGTTTTTTTAAAGATATTTCTTATACAAATCCCTCTGTATTTACAAA
AGCAAACGAACTTAAAACCCGACTCAAATACAGATATGCATTTCCAAAAGCGAATAAACTTAAAAACCAA
TTCATACAAAAATGACGTATCAAAGTACCGACAAAAACATCCTCAATTTTTATAATAGTAGAAAAGAGTA
AATTTCACTTTGGGCCACCTTTTATTACCGATATTTTACTTTATACCACCTTTTAACTGATGTTTTCACT
TTTGACCAGGTAATCTTACCTTTGTTTTATTTTGGACTATCCCGACTCTCTTCTCAAGCATATGAATGAC
CTCGAGTATGCTAGCTCCGCAAGAATTCAAGCTTAGCGTATATTTTGTTTTCTATCGCGTATTAAATGTA
TAATTGCGGGACTCTAATCATAAAAACCCATCTCATAAATAACGTCATGCATTACATGTTAATTATTACA
TGCTTAACGTAATTCAACAGAAATTATATGATAATCATCGCAAGACCGGCAACAGGATTCAATCTTAAGA
AACTTTATTGCCAAATGTTTGAACACTAGTGATATCTGCGGCCGCAGTTATCACTTGTAGAGCTCATCCA
TCCCATGAGTGATGCCTGCAGCCGTTACAAACTCCAGAAGCACCATGTGATCCCTCTTTTCGTTAGGGTC
CTTAGACAGAACGGATTGGGTTGACAGGTAGTGATTGTCGGGCAGAAGCACTGGGCCATCGCCTATCGGC
GTGTTCTGCTGGTAGTGGTCAGCCAGTTGGACACTACCATCCTCCACATTATGCCGGATTTTGAAGTTCG
CCTTAATGCCGTTCTTCTGCTTGTCGGCAGTAATGTAGACGTTGTGAGAATTGAAGTTGTACTCGAGCTT
ATGCCCCAGTATGTTGCCGTCCTCTTTGAAGTCGATCCCTTTGAGTTCGATCCTGTTCACCAGTGTATCT
CCCTCGAACTTGACCTCCGCACGTGTCTTGTACGTTCCGTCGTCCTTAAAGCTGATGGTGCGTTCTTGGA
CATACCCCTCAGGCATGGCTGACTTGAAGAAGTCATGGCGTTTCATGTGGTCCGGATACCTCGAAAAGCA
CTGAACACCATATGTGAGAGTGGTGACCAACGTTGGCCATGGAACCGGCAGTTTCCCAGTGGTACAGATG
AACTTGAGGGTAAGCTTGCCATTGGTGGCATCACCTTCACCTTCGCCTCTCACGCTGAACTTGTGGCCAT
TTACGTCGCCATCCAACTCGACCAAAATGGGCACAACTCCTGTAAAGAGCTCCTCTCCTTTGGACACCAT
GAAAGAGGCGCCCTGAGCAGAACTCGTAAACTTCGTAACCGCCTTAGTCCCTTCAGACACAGCATGTTTC
GCCAACTCACCGGGCAACACAAGTCTAACCGCAGTCTGAATCTCCCTGGAAGTAATCGTCGGCTTCTTGT
TGTACCTCGCCAGCTTCGAAGATTCACCAGCGAGCTTCTCAAAAATATCGTTGATGAAACTGTTCATAAT
TCCCATCGCTTTGCTTGAGATTCCGATGTCTGGATGAACTTGCTTCAACACCTTGAAGATGTAGATCTTG
TATGTCTCAACGTTCTTCTTTGATCTCTTCTTCTTCTTGTCTCCGGCGACGGCTGGTTCCTTGGGGAGTT
TCTTTCCGGCTTTTGGTTTCTTCTCTGCCGCTGCTGCTGGTTCGACTGCCGGAGTTTTCTCTGCCGGTTT
CTTCTCCGCTGGTTTCTTATCTGCCTTCGCCATGGACGTTGAGCCTGGAGCTGGGCCAGGATTCTCCTCC
ACATCACCAGCTTGCTTGAGCAGGGAAAAGTTCGTGGCTCCGGATCCGCCGTCGACTTTGCGCTTCTTCT
TGGGATCCTCCACTTTCCGCTTCTTCTTAGGGGAACCAGACCCAAGGGAGGCGTAATCTGGCACGTCATA
CGGATAGGCATCTCCTCCTAGTTGCGACAAGTCGATCCTCGTTTCGTACAGGCCTGTAATAGACTGGTGA
ATTAGGGTGGCATCGAGTACTTCTTTGGTGCTGGTATAGCGCTTCCTATCAATCGTCGTGTCAAAATATT
TGAACGCCGCAGGAGCGCCAAGGTTCGTCAACGTGAACAAGTGTATGATGTTTTCTGCCTGCTCCCGGAT
GGGTTTGTCCCGATGCTTGTTGTAGGCGGACAACACCTTGTCAAGGTTAGCGTCAGCAAGAATCACCCTC
TTCGAGAACTCACTGATCTGTTCGATGATCTCATCGAGGTAGTGCTTGTGTTGCTCCACAAACAGCTGCT
TTTGCTCATTGTCCTCTGGGGAACCCTTAAGTTTCTCATAGTGTGAGGCGAGATACAGGAAGTTGACGTA
CTTGGATGGGAGTGCCAGCTCGTTCCCCTTTTGCAACTCGCCTGCGCTGGCAAGCATCCTCTTTCTCCCA
TTCTCCAGCTCGAACAAGCTGTATTTCGGCAACTTTATGATGAGATCTTTCTTGACTTCCTTGTATCCTT
TCGCCTCCAAGAAATCAATGGGATTCTTCTCAAAGCTGGAACGCTCCATAATGGTAATCCCGAGCAACTC
CTTTACGCTCTTCAGCTTCTTCGACTTCCCCTTTTCCACCTTGGCAACAACCAGCACGGAGTACGCCACT
GTAGGACTGTCAAAGCCACCGTACTTCTTTGGATCCCAGTCTTTCTTACGGGCTATAAGCTTATCGCTAT
TGCGCTTCGGAAGGATTGACTCTTTCGAGAAGCCGCCGGTTTGGACTTCCGTTTTCTTGACGATGTTGAC
TTGTGGCATGCTTAGCACCTTCCGGACAGTAGCAAAGTCTCTCCCCTTGTCCCACACTATCTCACCAGTT
TCTCCGTTAGTCTCTATCAGCGGACGTTTTCTGATCTCTCCATTGGCCAGGGTGATCTCAGTCTTGAAGA
AGTTCATTATGTTGCTGTAAAAGAAGTACTTGGCGGTGGCCTTGCCGATTTCCTGCTCACTCTTCGCAAT
CATCTTCCTTACGTCATAAACCTTGTAGTCACCGTAGACGAACTCCGACTCAAGCTTGGGATATTTCTTG
ATGAGTGCAGTGCCAACCACAGCATTGAGATAGGCATCATGGGCGTGATGGTAGTTGTTGATCTCACGGA
CCTTATAGAACTGGAAGTCCTTCCGAAAGTCGGACACCAGTTTAGATTTCAGAGTAATAACTTTGACTTC
CCGGATTAGCTTGTCATTCTCATCGTATTTTGTGTTCATGCGTGAGTCCAGGATCTGTGCAACGTGCTTG
GTGATTTGCCGTGTCTCAACCAGTTGGCGCTTGATAAATCCGGCCTTATCTAGCTCACTGAGGCCGCCTC
TCTCCGCCTTGGTAAGGTTGTCGAACTTCCTTTGTGTAATGAGCTTTGCATTGAGGAGTTGCCTCCAGTA
GTTCTTCATCTTCTTGACGACTTCCTCAGAAGGCACGTTGTCTGACTTCCCGCGGTTCTTGTCGGACCTG
GTCAGCACCTTGTTGTCGATAGAGTCGTCTTTGAGGAAGCTTTGTGGTACTATATGATCGACATCGTAGT
CAGATAGGCGATTGATGTCGAGCTCCTGGTCCACGTACATATCGCGTCCGTTTTGGAGGTAGTAGAGGTA
GAGCTTCTCGTTTTGCAGTTGGGTGTTTTCGACCGGATGCTCCTTGAGAATTTGTGATCCGAGCTCCTTG
ATGCCTTCTTCGATTCTCTTCATCCTTTCCCTGGAGTTCTTCTGCCCCTTCTGTGTGGTTTGGTTCTCCC
GAGCCATCTCAATCACGATATTCTCGGGCTTATGTCTACCCATCACTTTGACCAGCTCATCGACAACCTT
CACTGTTTGAAGTATACCCTTCTTGATGGCTGGAGATCCGGCCAAATTCGCGATATGCTCGTGGAGCGAA
TCGCCTTGGCCTGAAACCTGAGCCTTCTGAATGTCCTCCTTGAAGGTCAAGGAGTCATCGTGGATTAGCT
GCATAAAGTTCCTGTTTGCGAACCCATCGGACTTGAGGAAGTCGAGGATGGTCTTGCCCGACTGCTTATC
GCGAATGCCATTGATCAGCTTCCTGCTCAGCCTGCCCCAACCTGTGTAGCGCCTGCGCTTCAGCTGCTTC
ATCACTTTGTCGTCAAAGAGGTGCGCATACGTCTTGAGCCTCTCTTCGATCATCTCGCGGTCCTCGAAGA
GAGTAAGCGTCAGAACGATGTCCTCCAAGATGTCCTCGTTCTCTTCGTTATCGAGGAAGTCTTTATCCTT
AATGATCTTGAGCAAGTCGTGGTACGTTCCCAGCGAGGCGTTGAAGCGATCCTCAACGCCGCTTATCTCC
ACAGAGTCAAAGCACTCGATTTTCTTAAAGTAGTCCTCCTTTAGCTGCTTGACTGTGACCTTGCGATTGG
TCTTGAAAAGGAGATCCACTATGGCCTTCTTCTGCTCTCCTGACAGAAAGGCCGGTTTCCTCATACCCTC
AGTAACGTACTTGACCTTGGTCAGCTCGTTGTAGACGGTGAAGTACTCGTACAGTAGGGAATGTTTGGGG
AGGACCTTCTCGTTTGGCAGATTCTTGTCGAAGTTGGTCATCCTCTCGATGAAGCTTTGGGCAGAAGCGC
CCTTGTCCACCACCTCCTCGAAGTTCCATGGGGTAATCGTTTCCTCCGATTTTCTAGTCATCCACGCGAA
CCTAGAGTTGCCCCTTGCCAATGGGCCCACATAGTAGGGGATTCTGAATGTGAGGATCTTCTCGATTTTC
TCCCGGTTGTCTTTGAGGAATGGGTAAAAGTCCTCTTGCCTACGAAGTATGGCGTGAAGCTCGCCCAGAT
GGATTTGGTGTGGAATGCTTCCATTGTCGAAGGTACGCTGCTTGCGGAGTAGATCCTCGCGATTGAGCTT
AACCAGGAGCTCTTCAGTGCCATCCATCTTCTCGAGAATGGGCTTGATAAACTTGTAGAACTCCTCCTGT
GACGCGCCACCGTCGATGTACCCAGCATACCCGTTCTTTGATTGATCGAAGAAGATCTCTTTGTACTTCT
CCGGCAGCTGTTGTCTGACGAGAGCCTTGAGGAGCGTGAGATCCTGGTGATGTTCGTCGTACCGTTTGAT
CATGGATGCCGAAAGAGGAGCCTTGGTAATCTCAGTGTTAACGCGCAGAATATCGGACAAGAGGATTGCA
TCTGACAAGTTCTTCGCTGCAAGGAAAAGGTCCGCATACTGGTCGCCGATTTGGGCAAGCAGATTGTCGA
GATCGTCGTCGTACGTGTCTTTGGACAGTTGGAGCTTGGCATCCTCGGCCAGGTCAAAGTTAGACTTGAA
GTTAGGGGTGAGCCCTAGACTAAGGGCAATAAGGTTGCCAAACAATCCGTTCTTCTTTTCGCCTGGCAGT
TGGGCTATCAGATTTTCGAGCCTCCGGCTTTTCGACAGCCGAGCACTCAAGATTGCCTTCGCATCAACTC
CTGACGCGTTGATGGGGTTCTCTTCAAAGAGCTGATTGTATGTCTGGACCAGTTGGATGAAGAGTTTGTC
AACATCGGAATTGTCCGGATTAAGGTCGCCTTCGATGAGGAAGTGCCCACGGAACTTAATCATATGGGCC
AGGGCCAAATAGATGAGGCGCAAATCAGCCTTGTCAGTGCTATCTACGAGCTTCTTCCTCAGGTGATAGA
TGGTAGGATACTTCTCGTGGTATGCGACTTCGTCGACAATGTTCCCGAATATCGGATGGCGTTCGTGCTT
CTTGTCCTCTTCTACGAGGAAGCTTTCCTCGAGCCGATGGAAGAAGGAGTCATCCACTTTCGCCATTTCG
TTGGAAAAGATCTCTTGTAGGTAGCAGATCCTGTTCTTTCTACGCGTATAGCGCCTTCTTGCTGTGCGCT
TGAGGCGGGTCGCTTCGGCTGTCTCCCCGGAATCAAAGAGCAACGCACCTATTAGGTTCTTCTTGATGGA
GTGCCTGTCGGTGTTGCCCAGCACTTTAAATTTCTTCGATGGCACCTTGTACTCGTCAGTGATGACAGCC
CAACCCACACTATTCGTTCCTATATCCAACCCGATAGAGTACTTCTTGTCCATGGTGGCAATGCCAGGAC
CCCTGTACCGAAGGCTGCTAATCCGACACACCCTACCCACCTTCCTCTTCTTCTTCGGCCCCATGGTGGC
ACGCGTGAGAAATCTCGAGAGCTCCAGATTCTCCCCGGGAATTCCAGATCCTCTAGAGTCGACCTGCAGA
AGTAACACCAAACAACAGGGTGAGCATCGACAAAAGAAACAGTACCAAGCAAATAAATAGCGTATGAAGG
CAGGGCTAAAAAAATCCACATATAGCTGCTGCATATGCCATCATCCAAGTATATCAAGATCAAAATAATT
ATAAAACATACTTGTTTATTATAATAGATAGGTACTCAAGGTTAGAGCATATGAATAGATGCTGCATATG
CCATCATGTATATGCATCAGTAAAACCCACATCAACATGTATACCTATCCTAGATCGATATTTCCATCCA
TCTTAAACTCGTAACTATGAAGATGTATGACACACACATACAGTTCCAAAATTAATAAATACACCAGGTA
GTTTGAAACAGTATTCTACTCCGATCTAGAACGAATGAACGACCGCCCAACCACACCACATCATCACAAC
CAAGACAAAAAAAAGCATGAAAAGATGACCCGACAAACAAGTGCACGGCATATATTGAAATAAAGGAAAA
GGGCAAACCAAACCCTATGCAACGAAACAAAAAAAATCATGAAATCGATCCCGTCTGCGGAACGGCTAGA
GCCATCCCAGGATTCCCCAAAGAGAAACACTGGCAAGTTAGCAATCAGAACGTGTCTGACGTACAGGTCG
CATCCGTGTACGAACGCTAGCAGCACGGATCTAACACAAACACGGATCTAACACAAACATGAACAGAAGT
AGAACTACCGGGCCCTAACCATGGACCGGAACGCCGATCTAGAGAAGGTAGAGAGGGGGGGGGGGGGAGG
ACGAGCGGCGTACCTTGAAGCGGAGGTGCCGACGGGTGGATTTGGGGGAGATCTGGTTGTGTGTGTGTGC
GCTCCGAACAACACGAGGTTGGGGAAAGAGGGTGTGGAGGGGGTGTCTATTTATTACGGCGGGCGAGGAA
GGGAAAGCGAAGGAGCGGTGGGAAAGGAATCCCCCGTAGCTGCCGGTGCCGTGAGAGGAGGAGGAGGCCG
CCTGCCGTGCCGGCTCACGTCTGCCGCTCCGCCACGCAATTTCTGGATGCCGACAGCGGAGCAAGTCCAA
CGGTGGAGCGGAACTCTCGAGAGGGGTCCAGAGGCAGCGACAGAGATGCCGTGCCGTCTGCTTCGCTTGG
CCCGACGCGACGCTGCTGGTTCGCTGGTTGGTGTCCGTTAGACTCGTCGACGGCGTTTAACAGGCTGGCA
TTATCTACTCGAAACAAGAAAAATGTTTCCTTAGTTTTTTTAATTTCTTAAAGGGTATTTGTTTAATTTT
TAGTCACTTTATTTTATTCTATTTTATATCTAAATTATTAAATAAAAAAACTAAAATAGAGTTTTAGTTT
TCTTAATTTAGAGGCTAAAATAGAATAAAATAGATGTACTAAAAAAATTAGTCTATAAAAACCATTAACC
CTAAACCCTAAATGGATGTACTAATAAAATGGATGAAGTATTATATAGGTGAAGCTATTTGCAAAAAAAA
AGGAGAACACATGCACACTAAAAAGATAAAACTGTAGAGTCCTGTTGTCAAAATACTCAATTGTCCTTTA
GACCATGTCTAACTGTTCATTTATATGATTCTCTAAAACACTGATATTATTGTAGTACTATAGATTATAT
TATTCGTAGAGTAAAGTTTAAATATATGTATAAAGATAGATAAACTGCACTTCAAACAAGTGTGACAAAA
AAAATATGTGGTAATTTTTTATAACTTAGACATGCAATGCTCATTATCTCTAGAGAGGGGCACGACCGGG
TCACGCTGCACTGCAGGCATGCAAGCTTCACCACTTTGTACCATGGTGCTCCACTAGAATTCGAGCTCGG
AGGACCAAGCCCGTTATTCTGACAGTTCTGGTGCTCAACACATTTATATTTATCAAGGAGCACATTGTTA
CTCACTGCTAGGAGGGAATCGAACTAGGAATATTGATCAGAGGAACTACGAGAGAGCTGAAGATAACTGC
CCTCTAGCTCTCACTGATCTGGGTCGCATAGTGAGATGCAGCCCACGTGAGTTCAGCAACGGTCTAGCGC
TGGGCTTTTAGGCCCGCATGATCGGGCTTTTGTCGGGTGGTCGACGTGTTCACGATTGGGGAGAGCAACG
CAGCAGTTCCTCTTAGTTTAGTCCCACCTCGCCTGTCCAGCAGAGTTCTGACCGGTTTATAAACTCGCTT
GCTGCATCAGACTTGACGTCGGCCTCCCGCCGATGGTTTTAGAGCTAGAAATAGCAAGTTAAAATAAGGC
TAGTCCGTTATCAACTTGAAAAAGTGGCACCGAGTCGGTGCTTTTTTTCTAGACCCAGCTTTCTTGTACA
AAGTTGGCATTACGCTTTACGAATTCCCATGGGGAGGACCAAGCCCGTTATTCTGACAGTTCTGGTGCTC
AACACATTTATATTTATCAAGGAGCACATTGTTACTCACTGCTAGGAGGGAATCGAACTAGGAATATTGA
TCAGAGGAACTACGAGAGAGCTGAAGATAACTGCCCTCTAGCTCTCACTGATCTGGGTCGCATAGTGAGA
TGCAGCCCACGTGAGTTCAGCAACGGTCTAGCGCTGGGCTTTTAGGCCCGCATGATCGGGCTTTTGTCGG
GTGGTCGACGTGTTCACGATTGGGGAGAGCAACGCAGCAGTTCCTCTTAGTTTAGTCCCACCTCGCCTGT
CCAGCAGAGTTCTGACCGGTTTATAAACTCGCTTGCTGCATCAGACTTGGGGCAGACTTCCCTCAGCCTG
TTTTAGAGCTAGAAATAGCAAGTTAAAATAAGGCTAGTCCGTTATCAACTTGAAAAAGTGGCACCGAGTC
GGTGCTTTTTTTCTAGACCCAGCTTTCTTGTACAAAGTTGGCATTACGCTCAGAGAATTCGCATGCGGAG
GACCAAGCCCGTTATTCTGACAGTTCTGGTGCTCAACACATTTATATTTATCAAGGAGCACATTGTTACT
CACTGCTAGGAGGGAATCGAACTAGGAATATTGATCAGAGGAACTACGAGAGAGCTGAAGATAACTGCCC
TCTAGCTCTCACTGATCTGGGTCGCATAGTGAGATGCAGCCCACGTGAGTTCAGCAACGGTCTAGCGCTG
GGCTTTTAGGCCCGCATGATCGGGCTTTTGTCGGGTGGTCGACGTGTTCACGATTGGGGAGAGCAACGCA
GCAGTTCCTCTTAGTTTAGTCCCACCTCGCCTGTCCAGCAGAGTTCTGACCGGTTTATAAACTCGCTTGC
TGCATCAGACTTGGCAGCTCAAGAAGGACCCTGGTTTTAGAGCTAGAAATAGCAAGTTAAAATAAGGCTA
GTCCGTTATCAACTTGAAAAAGTGGCACCGAGTCGGTGCTTTTTTTCTAGACCCAGCTTTCTTGTACAAA
GTTGGCATTACGCTTGTGGAATTCCTCGAGGGAGGACCAAGCCCGTTATTCTGACAGTTCTGGTGCTCAA
CACATTTATATTTATCAAGGAGCACATTGTTACTCACTGCTAGGAGGGAATCGAACTAGGAATATTGATC
AGAGGAACTACGAGAGAGCTGAAGATAACTGCCCTCTAGCTCTCACTGATCTGGGTCGCATAGTGAGATG
CAGCCCACGTGAGTTCAGCAACGGTCTAGCGCTGGGCTTTTAGGCCCGCATGATCGGGCTTTTGTCGGGT
GGTCGACGTGTTCACGATTGGGGAGAGCAACGCAGCAGTTCCTCTTAGTTTAGTCCCACCTCGCCTGTCC
AGCAGAGTTCTGACCGGTTTATAAACTCGCTTGCTGCATCAGACTTGGGCGCGTGGGCGAGGAGAACGTT
TTAGAGCTAGAAATAGCAAGTTAAAATAAGGCTAGTCCGTTATCAACTTGAAAAAGTGGCACCGAGTCGG
TGCTTTTTTTCTAGACCCAGCTTTCTTGTACAAAGTTGGCATTACGCTGAGCGAGGATGCACATGTGACC
GAGGGA
Features (pLannotate 1.2.2; 27 found; start..end, strand, type, name):
     32..56      +  misc_feature   RB T-DNA repeat: right border repeat from nopaline C58 T-DNA
    365..994     +  CDS            pVS1 StaA: stability protein from the Pseudomonas plasmid pVS1 (Heeb et al., 2000)
   1423..2496    +  CDS            pVS1 RepA: replication protein from the Pseudomonas plasmid pVS1 (Heeb et al., 2000)
   2562..2756    +  rep_origin     pVS1 oriV: origin of replication for the Pseudomonas plasmid pVS1 (Heeb et al., 2000)
   2818..2922    +  promoter       AmpR promoter: bla
   2923..3717    +  CDS            KanR: aminoglycoside phosphotransferase; aphA-3; confers resistance to kanamycin
   3888..4476    +  rep_origin     ori: high-copy-number ColE1/pMB1/pBR322/pUC origin of replication
   4612..4636    +  misc_feature   LB T-DNA repeat: left border repeat from nopaline C58 T-DNA
   4727..4979    -  terminator     NOS terminator: nopaline synthase terminator and poly(A) signal
   4992..5282    -  CDS            NeoR/KanR (fragment): aminoglycoside phosphotransferase confers resistance to neomycin, kanamycin, and G418 (Geneticin®)
   5591..6090    -  CDS            NeoR/KanR (fragment): aminoglycoside phosphotransferase from Tn5; aph(3')-II (or nptII); confers resistance to neomycin, kanamycin, and G418 (Geneticin®)
   6627..6652    -  CDS            9xHis (fragment): 9xHis affinity tag
   6653..7495    -  promoter       Act1 promoter: rice actin promoter
   7529..7724    -  terminator     NOS terminator (fragment): nopaline synthase terminator and poly(A) signal
   7754..8470    -  CDS            oxGFP: oxGFP is a basic (constitutively fluorescent) green fluorescent protein published in 2015, derived from Aequorea victoria.
   8489..8923    -  CDS            H2B10_ARATH: Experimental evidence at protein level: Swiss-Prot protein existence level 1. Core component of nucleosome. Nucleosomes wrap and compact DNA into chromatin, limiting DNA accessibility to the cellular machineries which require DNA as a template. Histones thereby play a central role in transcription regulation, DNA repair, DNA replication and chromosomal stability. DNA accessibility is regulated via a complex set of post-translational modifications of histones, also called histone code, and nucleosome remodeling. From Arabidopsis thaliana (Mouse-ear cress).
   9110..13213   -  CDS            cas9: CAS9_STRP1 - Also known as csn1 From Streptococcus pyogenes serotype M1.
  13347..13369   +  misc_feature   MCS (fragment): pUC18/19 multiple cloning site
  13587..15136   -  promoter       Ubi promoter (fragment): maize polyubiquitin gene promoter
  15576..15651   +  misc_RNA       gRNA scaffold: guide RNA scaffold for the Streptococcus pyogenes CRISPR/Cas9 system
  15663..15684   -  protein_bind   attB2 (fragment): mutant version of attB; recombination site for the Gateway® BP reaction BP Clonase™
  16100..16175   +  misc_RNA       gRNA scaffold: guide RNA scaffold for the Streptococcus pyogenes CRISPR/Cas9 system
  16187..16208   -  protein_bind   attB2 (fragment): mutant version of attB; recombination site for the Gateway® BP reaction BP Clonase™
  16624..16699   +  misc_RNA       gRNA scaffold: guide RNA scaffold for the Streptococcus pyogenes CRISPR/Cas9 system
  16711..16732   -  protein_bind   attB2 (fragment): mutant version of attB; recombination site for the Gateway® BP reaction BP Clonase™
  17148..17223   +  misc_RNA       gRNA scaffold: guide RNA scaffold for the Streptococcus pyogenes CRISPR/Cas9 system
  17235..17256   -  protein_bind   attB2 (fragment): mutant version of attB; recombination site for the Gateway® BP reaction BP Clonase™
