[The description below was written by a language model from this plasmid's Addgene catalogue record and pLannotate feature annotations shown in this document.]
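Description:
pICSL4723_ WRKY28_1 is a 17.3 kb binary T-DNA vector for CRISPR/Cas9 genome editing in wheat, built on the pICSL4723 backbone. According to the record, it targets the wheat homolog of a rice (O. sativa) susceptibility gene; the plasmid name suggests a WRKY28-type gene. Outside the T-DNA borders, the backbone carries a high-copy ColE1/pUC-type origin for propagation in E. coli. It also carries the pVS1 replication and stability functions (oriV, RepA, StaA), which normally support maintenance in Agrobacterium. A bacterial kanamycin resistance gene (aphA-3) under the bla promoter provides selection.

Between the nopaline-type left and right border repeats lie three kinds of module. Next to the left border is the plant selectable marker, nptII driven by the rice Act1 promoter and ended by a NOS terminator. The annotation splits nptII into two fragments with a gap between them; this may reflect an intron or sequence divergence, but the record does not say. Next is the wheat-optimised Streptococcus pyogenes Cas9, sitting downstream of a maize polyubiquitin promoter. The feature table also detects an Arabidopsis histone H2B coding sequence and an oxGFP-like green fluorescent protein downstream of Cas9 on the same strand, followed by a NOS terminator fragment. This arrangement hints at a nuclear-localised fluorescent reporter, but the catalogue entry does not mention it, and the record does not show how it is linked to Cas9. Finally, four sgRNA cassettes, each with its own S. pyogenes guide scaffold, are arrayed toward the right border. The depositor states that each is driven by a wheat U6 promoter, although these promoters are not annotated in the table. Four distinct guides allow multiplexed targeting of the gene, possibly across its homoeologous copies, to generate knockout alleles in transformed wheat.
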