Addgene plasmid #126887: pICSL4723_ WRKY28_1
Purpose: Genome editing of the wheat homolog of a susceptibility gene of O. sativa. Encodes wheat optimized Cas9 module, nptII resistance gene, and specific sgRNA modules on the binary plasmid pICSL4723.
Depositing lab: Sophien Kamoun. Depositing organization: Sainsbury Laboratory, Norwich.
Backbone
  Vector backbone: pICSL4723
  Vector type: CRISPR
Growth in bacteria
  Bacterial resistance: Kanamycin, 50 μg/mL
  Growth temperature: 37°C
  Growth strain: DH5alpha
  Copy number: High Copy
Gene/Insert
  Gene/Insert name: Wheat_live_Cas9
  gRNA/shRNA sequence: ACGTCGGCCTCCCGCCGATG, GCAGCTCAAGAAGGACCCTG, GGGCAGACTTCCCTCAGCCT, GGCGCGTGGGCGAGGAGAAC
  Species: Synthetic
  Insert size (bp): 8726
  Cloning method: Restriction Enzyme; 5′ cloning site Unknown (unknown if destroyed)
Terms and licenses: Academic/Nonprofit Terms; Industry Terms: Not Available to Industry
Depositor comments: Encodes gene specific sgRNAs driven by the wheat U6 promoter; encodes the plant selectable marker nptII driven by the rice Act1 promoter.
How to cite: pICSL4723_ WRKY28_1 was a gift from Sophien Kamoun (Addgene plasmid # 126887 ; http://n2t.net/addgene:126887 ; RRID:Addgene_126887)
